>Addgene plasmid #212951 | TALED_Left-mouse-ATP6-1397N. | addgene full sequence | sequence record 424747 | Addgene NGS Result
TCGCGAAGCAGCGCAAAACGCCTAACCCTAAGCAGATTCTTCATGCAATTGTCGGTCAAGCCTTGCCTTG
TTGTAGCTTAAATTTTGCTCGCGCACTACTCAGCGACCTCCAACACACAAGCAGGGAGCAGATACTGGCT
TAACTATGCGGCATCAGAGCAGATTGTACTGAGAGTGCACCATAGGGGATCGGGAGATCTCCCGATCCGT
CGACGTCAGGTGGCACTTTTCGGGGAAATGTGCGCGGAACCCCTATTTGTTTATTTTTCTAAATACATTC
AAATATGTATCCGCTCATGAGACAATAACCCTGATAAATGCTTCAATAATATTGAAAAAGGAAGAGTATG
AGTATTCAACATTTCCGTGTCGCCCTTATTCCCTTTTTTGCGGCATTTTGCCTTCCTGTTTTTGCTCACC
CAGAAACGCTGGTGAAAGTAAAAGATGCTGAAGATCAGTTGGGTGCACGAGTGGGTTACATCGAACTGGA
TCTCAACAGCGGTAAGATCCTTGAGAGTTTTCGCCCCGAAGAACGTTTTCCAATGATGAGCACTTTTAAA
GTTCTGCTATGTGGCGCGGTATTATCCCGTATTGACGCCGGGCAAGAGCAACTCGGTCGCCGCATACACT
ATTCTCAGAATGACTTGGTTGAGTACTCACCAGTCACAGAAAAGCATCTTACGGATGGCATGACAGTAAG
AGAATTATGCAGTGCTGCCATAACCATGAGTGATAACACTGCGGCCAACTTACTTCTGACAACGATCGGA
GGACCGAAGGAGCTAACCGCTTTTTTGCACAACATGGGGGATCATGTAACTCGCCTTGATCGTTGGGAAC
CGGAGCTGAATGAAGCCATACCAAACGACGAGCGTGACACCACGATGCCTGTAGCAATGGCAACAACGTT
GCGCAAACTATTAACTGGCGAACTACTTACTCTAGCTTCCCGGCAACAATTAATAGACTGGATGGAGGCG
GATAAAGTTGCAGGACCACTTCTGCGCTCGGCCCTTCCGGCTGGCTGGTTTATTGCTGATAAATCTGGAG
CCGGTGAGCGTGGATCTCGCGGTATCATTGCAGCACTGGGGCCAGATGGTAAGCCCTCCCGTATCGTAGT
TATCTACACGACGGGGAGTCAGGCAACTATGGATGAACGAAATAGACAGATCGCTGAGATAGGTGCCTCA
CTGATTAAGCATTGGTAACTGTCAGACCAAGTTTACTCATATATACTTTAGATTGATTTAAAACTTCATT
TTTAATTTAAAAGGATCTAGGTGAAGATCCTTTTTGATAATCTCATGACCAAAATCCCTTAACGTGAGTT
TTCGTTCCACTGAGCGTCAGACCCCGTAGAAAAGATCAAAGGATCTTCTTGAGATCCTTTTTTTCTGCGC
GTAATCTGCTGCTTGCAAACAAAAAAACCACCGCTACCAGCGGTGGTTTGTTTGCCGGATCAAGAGCTAC
CAACTCTTTTTCCGAAGGTAACTGGCTTCAGCAGAGCGCAGATACCAAATACTGTTCTTCTAGTGTAGCC
GTAGTTAGGCCACCACTTCAAGAACTCTGTAGCACCGCCTACATACCTCGCTCTGCTAATCCTGTTACCA
GTGGCTGCTGCCAGTGGCGATAAGTCGTGTCTTACCGGGTTGGACTCAAGACGATAGTTACCGGATAAGG
CGCAGCGGTCGGGCTGAACGGGGGGTTCGTGCACACAGCCCAGCTTGGAGCGAACGACCTACACCGAACT
GAGATACCTACAGCGTGAGCTATGAGAAAGCGCCACGCTTCCCGAAGGGAGAAAGGCGGACAGGTATCCG
GTAAGCGGCAGGGTCGGAACAGGAGAGCGCACGAGGGAGCTTCCAGGGGGAAACGCCTGGTATCTTTATA
GTCCTGTCGGGTTTCGCCACCTCTGACTTGAGCGTCGATTTTTGTGATGCTCGTCAGGGGGGCGGAGCCT
ATGGAAAAACGCCAGCAACGCGGCCTTTTTACGGTTCCTGGCCTTTTGCTGGCCTTTTGCTCACATGTTC
TTTCCTGCGTTATCCCCTGATTCTGTGGATAACCGTATTACCGCCTTTGAGTGAGCTGATACCGCTCGCC
GCAGCCGAACGACCGAGCGCAGCGAGTCAGTGAGCGAGGAAGCGGAAGAGCGCCCAATACGCAAACCGCC
TCTCCCCGCGCGTTGGCCGATTCATTAATGCAGCTGGCACGACAGGTTTCCCGACTGGAAAGCGGGCAGT
GAGCGCAACGCAATTAATGTGAGTTAGCTCACTCATTAGGCACCCCAGGCTTTACACTTTATGCTTCCGG
CTCGTATGTTGTGTGGAATTGTGAGCGGATAACAATTTCACACAGGAAACAGCTATGACCATGATTACGC
CAAGCTCTAGCTAGAGGTCGACGGTATACAGACATGATAAGATACATTGATGAGTTTGGACAAACCACAA
CTAGAATGCAGTGAAAAAAATGCTTTATTTGTGAAATTTGTGATGCTATTGCTTTATTTGTAACCATTAT
AAGCTGCAATAAACAAGTTGGGGTGGGCGAAGAACTCCAGCATGAGATCCCCGCGCTGGAGGATCATCCA
GCCGGCGTCCCGGAAAACGATTCCGAAGCCCAACCTTTCATAGAAGGCGGCGGTGGAATCGAAATCTCGT
GATGGCAGGTTGGGCGTCGCTTGGTCGGTCATTTCGAACCCCAGAGTCCCGCTCACTGCAGCGTGGGGAT
ACCCCCTAGAGCCCCAGCTGGTTCTTTCCGCCTCAGAAGCCATAGAGCCCACCGCATCCCCAGCATGCCT
GCTATTGTCTTCCCAATCCTCCCCCTTGCTGTCCTGCCCCACCCCACCCCCCAGAATAGAATGACACCTA
CTCAGACAATGCGATGCAATTTCCTCATTTTATTAGGAAAGGACAGTGGGAGTGGCACCTTCCAGGGTCA
AGGAAGGCACGGGGGAGGGGCAAACAACAGATGGCTGGCAACTAGAAGGCACAGTCGAGGCTGATCAGCG
AGCTCTAGCATTTAGGTGACACTATAGAATAGGGCCCTGACTAGCCTTCAGGTGGGACGACAGTCATCTT
GGCATTTTCGGGCAGAAGGGTTTCAGTCATATTCACACAGAAGCCACAAGTACCCTCTGGGTTGTTATGG
AAGACCAACCCCTCGCTTATACCATTATCGCGCATAAACAGTGCTGACTGCCCTTCTACATGACCAGCAT
TGGCGTAGTTGGGGTAGGGTGTAGGGCCCCCTGAGGAGAATACTTTGGATTCCAGCCCACCAGCATCGTT
TACGTAGTAAAAGGTCCCGACGGTTTGACCATTATAGGCGGGGAGTTGGGGTGCGCTAATCTGGTAAGGA
CCAAGTGCGTAGCTACCTGATCCAGAGCCCCCCAACCCCTTTTTCACAGCATCCAGGGCAGGTCGTCCGC
CAAGACAAGCAAGAGCAACAAGATGATCATTTGTCAACGCGGCTAGCGCCGGATCAGGTCTGGAGAGCTG
GGCAACAATGCTCTCTAGAGCCTGTTTGCCGCCGCCGTTGCTTGCAATCGCCACCACCTGTTCCGGAGTC
AGACCGTGTGCTTGGCACAACACGGGAAGAAGTCTCTGCACAGTCTCCAAAGCCTGTTTCCCACCGTTGT
TACTTGCAATTGCGACCACCTGGTCGGGAGTCAATCCATGGGCTTGACAAAGAACTGGCAACAGGCGCTG
GACAGTTTCAAGGGCTTGCTTCCCCCCGATGTTGGAGGCAATTGCCACGACCTGTGCAGGGGTAAGCCCA
TGGTCCTGACACAAGACGGGCAACAACCGTTGCACTGTTTCAAGTGCCTGTTTGCCACCCCCATTGCTAG
CGATGGCGACAACCTGTGCAGGTGTCAATCCATGAGCTTGGCACAAAACTGGCAGAAGCCTTTGCACAGT
CTCCAGGGCCTGTTTACCCCCGTCGTGTGAGGCGATTGCAACAACTTGTTCGGGAGTCAATCCGTGTGCC
TGGCAGAGAACGGGAAGCAACCGCTGGACAGTTTCCAATGCTTGCTTCCCCCCATCATGACTGGCGATAG
CCACGACTTGTGCAGGGGTGAGCCCATGGTCTTGACAAAGGACTGGCAACAATCTTTGGACTGTTTCCAG
GGCCTGCTTACCACCACCATTACTGGCAATGGCGACAACTTGGGCTGGAGTCAGCCCATGGTCCTGACAC
AGGACTGGCAAAAGTCTCTGAACGGTTTCAAGAGCCTGCTTGCCCCCATCGTGTGAAGCAATGGCCACCA
CCTGATCAGGAGTGAGGCCATGATCTTGGCACAAGACGGGAAGCAGCCTTTGCACAGTCTCGAGGGCTTG
CTTGCCGCCGTCATGAGAGGCGATTGCAACGACCTGGTCGGGGGTCAAACCGTGAGCCTGACAAAGCACG
GGGAGCAGCCTCTGCACAGTTTCGAGAGCCTGTTTCCCCCCATCATGACTAGCGATAGCGACGACTTGAG
CTGGGGTGAGGCCATGAGCTTGGCAGAGGACAGGCAAAAGCCTCTGGACGGTTTCCAGTGCTTGTTTACC
TCCTATGTTGGATGCGATGGCCACCACCTGTGCTGGAGTAAGTCCATGAGCTTGGCAAAGGACAGGCAAC
AATCTTTGAACTGTTTCCAAAGCCTGTTTGCCACCATCGTGTGAAGCAATTGCCACAACTTGCTCGGGTG
TCAACCCATGATCCTGACAAAGAACGGGCAGCAAGCGTTGGACTGTCTCCAAGGCCTGCTTCCCTCCTCC
ATTACTTGCAATAGCCACCACCTGAGCTGGTGTAAGACCATGGGCCTGGCAAAGGACAGGAAGAAGCCGC
TGAACGGTTTCCAGGGCCTGTTTGCCCCCGCCATTTGAAGCAATTGCAACCACTTGGTCTGGGGTGAGTC
CGTGATCCTGGCACAAGACTGGCAACAATCTTTGGACAGTTTCCAAGGCCTGCTTGCCTCCGATATTGCT
TGCAATAGCAACAACTTGATCGGGTGTGAGCCCATGTGCTTGGCAGAGGACGGGAAGCAAGCGCTGCACA
GTCTCAAGAGCTTGCTTCCCTCCTCCATTGCTGGCAATGGCCACGACCTGGTCAGGTGTCAACCCATGGT
CCTGACACAAAACAGGGAGGAGTCTCTGAACAGTTTCAAGAGCTTGTTTCCCTCCATTATTGCTTGCGAT
AGCGACAACCTGGGCTGGTGTCAACCCGTGTGCCTGACACAAGACTGGCAAGAGCCGTTGCACTGTCTCG
AGGGCTTGCTTACCCCCGTCGTGAGAGGCAATTGCCACCACCTGATCAGGAGTGAGTCCGTGATCCTGGC
AAAGCACGGGCAACAACCGTTGCACAGTTTCGAGTGCCTGTTTCCCGCCGATGTTGGAGGCAATGGCAAC
GACTTGGTCTGGGGTCAAGTTCAGGGGGGCACCCGTCAGTGCATTGCGCCATGCATGCACTGCCTCCACT
GCGGTCACGCCGCCACGTTTTGCAATCTTGAGAAGTTGGCCTGTGTCCAACTGTAACGGTGGACCTCTCA
ACTCTCCCGCCACCGTGAGCAAGGCCTCCAGAGCGCGTGCGCCGGACCACTGTTTGCCGACGCCAACGAT
CGCTTCGTGTGTCGCCTCTGGCAACGCTGCGATCATGTCCTGATACTTGACAGCGACGGTCCCTAACGCT
GCCGGGTGTTGGCTGAGCGCAACGATGTGCGCGTGTGTAAACCCATGGCCGACCAGTGCCTCGTGGTGCT
GCGCCACTGTCGAACGAACCTTCGGTTTGATCTTCTCCTGTTGCTGCTGGCTGTAGCCGAGCGTGCGTAG
ATCTTGAATTCGGATCCCAGCATAATCAGGGACATCGTATGGATATCCAGCGTAATCTGGTACGTCGTAA
GGGTAGCCGGCGTAGTCAGGTACATCGTAAGGGTAATCAGGGAGAGAGTGCTTTTGTCGGGAGCCAAGGT
ACCCCAAGACTGGAGCAAGCTGTCGGGAAGTACCACAGACGGCTCGACTAAGAGCCATCTCCCTATAGTG
AGTCGTATTAATTTCGATAAGCCAGTAAGCAGTGGGTTCTCTAGTTAGCCAGAGAGCTCTGCTTATATAG
ACCTCCCACCGTACACGCCTACCGCCCATTTGCGTCAATGGGGCGGAGTTGTTACGACATTTTGGAAAGT
CCCGTTGATTTTGGTGCCAAAACAAACTCCCATTGACGTCAATGGGGTGGAGACTTGGAAATCCCCGTGA
GTCAAACCGCTATCCACGCCCATTGATGTACTGCCAAAACCGCATCACCATGGTAATAGCGATGACTAAT
ACGTAGATGTACTGCCAAGTAGGAAAGTCCCATAAGGTCATGTACTGGGCATAATGCCAGGCGGGCCATT
TACCGTCATTGACGTCAATAGGGGGCGTACTTGGCATATGATACACTTGATGTACTGCCAAGTGGGCAGT
TTACCGTAAATACTCCACCCATTGACGTCAATGGAAAGTCCCTATTGGCGTTACTATGGGAACATACGTC
ATTATTGACGTCAATGGGCGGGGGTCGTTGGGCGGTCAGCCAGGCGGGCCATTTACCGTAAGTTATGTAA
CGCGGAACTCCATATATGGGCTATGAACTAATGACCCCGTAATTGATTACTATTAATAACTAGTCAATAA
TCAATGTCAACGCGTATATCTGGCCCGTACA
Features (pLannotate 1.2.2; 21 found; start..end, strand, type, name):
    132..184     +  misc_feature   bom (fragment): basis of mobility region from pBR322
    243..347     +  promoter       AmpR promoter: bla
    348..1208    +  CDS            AmpR: β-lactamase; bla; confers resistance to ampicillin, carbenicillin, and related antibiotics
   1379..1967    +  rep_origin     ori: high-copy-number ColE1/pMB1/pBR322/pUC origin of replication
   2150..2242    +  CDS            lacI (fragment): lac repressor; lacI; The lac repressor binds to the lac operator to inhibit transcription in E. coli. This inhibition can be relieved by adding lactose or isopropyl-β-D-thiogalactopyranoside (IPTG).
   2255..2276    +  protein_bind   CAP binding site: CAP binding activates transcription in the presence of cAMP. E. coli catabolite activator protein
   2291..2321    +  promoter       lac promoter: promoter for the E. coli lac operon
   2329..2345    +  protein_bind   lac operator: The lac repressor binds to the lac operator to inhibit transcription in E. coli. This inhibition can be relieved by adding lactose or isopropyl-β-D-thiogalactopyranoside (IPTG). lac repressor encoded by lacI
   2418..2539    -  polyA_signal   SV40 poly(A) signal: SV40 polyadenylation signal
   2534..2692    -  CDS            ble (fragment): BLE_KLEPN - Experimental evidence at protein level: Swiss-Prot protein existence level 1. Binding protein with a strong affinity to the bleomycin family of antibiotics. Binds to CL990; an antimitotic-antibiotic compound. From Klebsiella pneumoniae.
   2745..2766    -  promoter       SV40 promoter (fragment): SV40 enhancer and early promoter
   2770..2994    -  polyA_signal   bGH poly(A) signal: bovine growth hormone polyadenylation signal
   3020..3038    +  promoter       SP6 promoter: promoter for bacteriophage SP6 RNA polymerase
   3054..3380    -  CDS            dddA (fragment): DDDA_BURC1 - Experimental evidence at protein level: Swiss-Prot protein existence level 1. Toxic component of a toxin-immunity protein module, which functions as a cellular contact-dependent growth inhibition (CDI) system. CDI modules allow bacteria to communicate with and inhibit the growth of closely related neighboring bacteria in a contact-dependent fashion. Bacteria that have this module inhibit or kill bacteria without it, giving them a growth advantage. Probably specifically inhibited by cognate immunity protein DddI (Probable). The C-terminal 163 residue fragment has double-stranded DN
   5307..5813    -  CDS            avrXa10 (fragment): AVX10_XANOO - Experimental evidence at protein level: Swiss-Prot protein existence level 1. Avirulence protein. Induces the hypersensitive response (HR)in rice plants carrying the resistance gene Xa10. Activity depends on the presence of the core repeat domains; replacement with repeat domains from other proteins (AvrBs3 of X.euvesicatoria (AC P14727) or AvrXa7 of this organism) does not elicit the HR. Probably acts as a transcription factor in its host plant (rice) to induce plant resistance or disease. From Xanthomonas oryzae pv. oryzae.
   5859..5885    -  CDS            HA: HA (human influenza hemagglutinin) epitope tag
   5904..6002    -  CDS            SOD2 (fragment): SODM_HUMAN - Experimental evidence at protein level: Swiss-Prot protein existence level 1. Destroys superoxide anion radicals which are normally produced within the cells and which are toxic to biological systems. From Homo sapiens (Human).
   6012..6030    -  promoter       T7 promoter: promoter for bacteriophage T7 RNA polymerase
   6046..6079    -  LTR            5' LTR (truncated) (fragment): truncated 5' long terminal repeat (LTR) from HIV-1
   6075..6278    -  promoter       CMV promoter: human cytomegalovirus (CMV) immediate early promoter
   6279..6658    -  enhancer       CMV enhancer: human cytomegalovirus immediate early enhancer
