[The description below was written by a language model from this plasmid's Addgene catalogue record and pLannotate feature annotations shown in this document.]
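Description:
TALED_Left-mouse-ATP6-1397N is a 6,681 bp mammalian expression plasmid on a pCMV backbone. It encodes the left-hand arm of a TALE-linked deaminase (TALED) pair directed at the mouse mitochondrial ATP6 gene. It is maintained in E. coli at high copy through a ColE1/pUC-type origin and selected with ampicillin via the bla gene and its promoter. The backbone also carries remnants with no evident role in the design. These include lac promoter/operator and lacI fragments, a bom fragment, and a truncated SV40 promoter–ble–SV40 poly(A) cassette. Because that cassette is fragmentary, no functional mammalian selection marker is apparent.

The roughly 2.96 kb synthetic insert lies on the reverse strand, between the CMV enhancer/promoter and a bGH polyadenylation signal. T7 and SP6 promoters flank the coding region. Reading from the N-terminus, the annotated parts are a SOD2-derived segment, an HA epitope tag, a TALE scaffold and a DddA fragment. The SOD2 segment is consistent with a mitochondrial targeting sequence that imports the protein into the organelle, and the HA tag allows detection. The TALE scaffold is detected through homology to Xanthomonas AvrXa10. A long unannotated stretch follows it, presumably the custom repeat array that specifies the DNA target, although the table does not label it. The DddA fragment comes from the Burkholderia double-stranded DNA cytidine deaminase toxin, and "1397N" in the name suggests the N-terminal half of DddA split at residue 1397. No adenine deaminase domain is annotated, and the record does not say which arm carries it. The matching right-arm construct is also not described here. The plasmid is intended for transfection with that partner so the split halves reassemble at the target site, enabling programmable adenine base editing of mitochondrial DNA in mouse cells.
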