Addgene plasmid #212951: TALED_Left-mouse-ATP6-1397N.
Purpose: Expresses TALED_Left-mouse-ATP6-1397N in mammalian cells
Depositing lab: Jin-Soo Kim. Depositing organization: Seoul National University. Publication: Engineering TALE-linked deaminases to facilitate precision adenine base editing in mitochondrial DNA. Cho SI, Lim K, Hong S, Lee J, Kim A, Lim CJ, Ryou S, Lee JM, Mok YG, Chung E, Kim S, Han S, Cho SM, Kim J, Kim EK, Nam KH, Oh Y, Choi M, An TH, Oh KJ, Lee S, Lee H, Kim JS. Cell. 2024 Jan 4;187(1):95-109.e26. doi: 10.1016/j.cell.2023.11.035. PubMed 38181745.
Backbone
  Vector backbone: pCMV
  Total vector size (bp): 6681
  Vector type: Mammalian Expression
Growth in bacteria
  Bacterial resistance: Ampicillin, 100 μg/mL
  Growth temperature: 37°C
  Growth strain: DH5alpha
  Copy number: High Copy
Gene/Insert
  Gene/Insert name: TALED_Left-mouse-ATP6-1397N
  Species: Synthetic
  Insert size (bp): 2955
  Entrez Gene: ATP6
  Cloning method: Gibson Cloning
  Sequencing primers: 5′ CGCAAATGGGCGGTAGGCGTG; 3′ TAGAAGGCACAGTCGAGG
Terms and licenses: Academic/Nonprofit Terms; Industry Terms: Not Available to Industry
How to cite: TALED_Left-mouse-ATP6-1397N. was a gift from Jin-Soo Kim (Addgene plasmid # 212951 ; http://n2t.net/addgene:212951 ; RRID:Addgene_212951)
